>Addgene plasmid #9020 | 1270 pBabe puroL Myr HA Akt1 | addgene partial sequence | sequence record 17597 | 9020 with pBABE 5'
ATGGCCTACCCCTACGACGTGCCCGACTACGCCTCCCTCGGATCCATGAGCGACGTGGCTATTGTGAAGG
AGGGTTGGCTGCACAAACGAGGGGAGTACATCAAGACCTGGCGGCCACGCTACTTCCTCCTCAAGAATGA
TGGCACCTTCATTGGCTACAAGGAGCGGCCGCAGGATGTGGACCAACGTGAGGCTCCCCTCAACAACTTC
TCTGTGGCGCAGTGCCAGCTGATGAAGACGGAGCGGCCCCGGCCCAACACCTTCATCATCCGCTGCCTGC
AGTGGACCACTGTCATCGAACGCACCTTCCATGTGGAGACTCCTGAGGAGCGGGAGGAGTGGACAACCGC
CATCCAGACTGTGGCTGACGGCCTCAAGAAGCAGGAGGAGGAGGAGATGGACTTCCGGTCGGGCTCACCC
AGTGACAACTCAGGGGCTGAAGAGATGGAGGTGTCCCTGGCCAAGCCCAAGCACCGCGTGACCATGAACG
AGTTTGAGTACCTGAAGCTGCTGGGCAAGGGCACTTTCGGCAAGGTGATCCTGGTGAAGGAGAAGGCCAC
AGGCCGCTACTACGCCATGAAGATCCTCAAGAAGGAAGTCATCGTGGCCAAGGACGAGGTGGCCCACACA
CTCACCGAGAACCGCGTCCTGCAGAACTCCAGGCACCCCTTCCTCACAGCCCTGAAGTACTCTTTCCAGA
CCCACGACCGCCTCTGCTTTGTCATGGAGTACGCCAACGGGGGCGAGCTGTTCTTCCACCTGTCCCGGGA
ACGTGTGTTCTCCGAGGACCGGGCCCGCTTCTATGGCGCTG
