[The description below was written by a language model from this plasmid's Addgene catalogue record.]
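Description:
1270 pBabe puroL Myr HA Akt1 is a retroviral mammalian expression plasmid built on the pBabe puro L backbone (about 5.2 kb without insert). It is maintained in E. coli as a high-copy plasmid under ampicillin selection, and it carries a puromycin marker for selecting transduced or transfected mammalian cells. No feature table accompanies the record, so the promoters, LTRs, packaging signal and origin of replication are not itemised. In pBabe-type vectors generally, the insert is transcribed from the retroviral 5′ LTR, and the region between the LTRs is packaged into virus particles when the plasmid is introduced into a packaging cell line. This allows stable integration of the cassette into target cells.

The payload is human AKT1 (also known as PKB alpha or RAC-alpha), an insert of roughly 1.5 kb cloned between BamHI and EcoRI sites, both of which are retained. The backbone supplies two N-terminal elements that are fused in frame to the kinase: a myristoylation signal (Myr) and an HA epitope tag. A myristoylation signal directs lipid modification of the protein's N terminus and tethers it to cellular membranes. For Akt, this bypasses the normal requirement for phosphoinositide-dependent membrane recruitment and is commonly used to produce a constitutively active kinase. The HA tag allows the exogenous protein to be detected or immunoprecipitated separately from endogenous Akt.

The record does not state a specific purpose. The design suits the generation of puromycin-selected cell populations that stably express membrane-targeted, activated Akt1, for example to study PI3K/Akt signalling in cell growth, survival or transformation.
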