Addgene plasmid #9020: 1270 pBabe puroL Myr HA Akt1
Depositing lab: William Sellers. Depositing organization: Dana-Farber Cancer Institute.
Backbone
  Vector backbone: pBabe puro L
  Backbone size w/o insert (bp): 5200
  Vector type: Mammalian Expression, Retroviral
  Selectable markers: Puromycin
Growth in bacteria
  Bacterial resistance: Ampicillin, 100 μg/mL
  Growth temperature: 37°C
  Growth strain: DH5alpha
  Copy number: High Copy
Gene/Insert
  Gene/Insert name: Akt1 (alt name: Akt)
  Species: H. sapiens (human)
  Insert size (bp): 1500
  Entrez Gene: AKT1 (a.k.a. AKT, PKB, PKB-ALPHA, PRKBA, RAC, RAC-ALPHA)
  Tag / fusion protein: Myr (N terminal on backbone); HA (N terminal on backbone)
  Cloning method: Restriction Enzyme; 5′ cloning site BamHI (not destroyed); 3′ cloning site EcoRI (not destroyed)
  Sequencing primers: 5′ pBabe5
Terms and licenses: Academic/Nonprofit Terms; Industry Terms: Not Available to Industry
How to cite: 1270 pBabe puroL Myr HA Akt1 was a gift from William Sellers (Addgene plasmid # 9020)
